Addgene plasmid #165107: pGEX4T-3-6AOptParkin
Purpose: bacterial expression of a GST fusion of e.coli optimized Parkin with 6 alanine linker between the GST and the inserted Parkin gene
Depositing lab: Arthur Haas. Depositing organization: Louisiana State University Health Sciences Center, New Orleans.
Backbone
  Vector backbone: pGEX4T-3
  Backbone manufacturer: GE Healthcare
  Backbone size w/o insert (bp): 4900
  Vector type: Bacterial Expression
Growth in bacteria
  Bacterial resistance: Ampicillin, 100 μg/mL
  Growth temperature: 37°C
  Growth strain: DH5alpha
  Copy number: High Copy
Gene/Insert
  Gene/Insert name: Parkin isoform 1 (alt name: PARK2)
  Species: H. sapiens (human)
  Insert size (bp): 1413
  Mutation: codon optimized for E. coli expression
  Entrez Gene: PRKN (a.k.a. AR-JP, LPRS2, PARK2, PDJ)
  Tag / fusion protein: GST-6-alanine (N terminal on backbone)
  Cloning method: Restriction Enzyme; 5′ cloning site Sal1 (not destroyed); 3′ cloning site Not1 (not destroyed)
Terms and licenses: Academic/Nonprofit Terms; Industry Terms: Not Available to Industry
Depositor comments: Best yields for protein purification were found in BL21 (DE) cells using an overnight induction at 16 degrees C.
How to cite: pGEX4T-3-6AOptParkin was a gift from Arthur Haas (Addgene plasmid # 165107 ; http://n2t.net/addgene:165107 ; RRID:Addgene_165107)
