[The description below was written by a language model from this plasmid's Addgene catalogue record and pLannotate feature annotations shown in this document.]
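Description:
pGEX4T-3-6AOptParkin is a bacterial expression plasmid built on the pGEX4T-3 backbone for producing human Parkin (isoform 1; PRKN, also known as PARK2) as an N-terminal glutathione S-transferase fusion in E. coli. The sequenced construct is about 6.4 kb. It replicates from a high-copy ColE1/pMB1-type origin and is selected with ampicillin through the β-lactamase (AmpR) gene driven by its own promoter. Short annotated fragments of bom, rop, lacZα with its lac promoter region, and an E. coli yciV segment are remnants of the backbone rather than functional parts of the payload.

The expression cassette consists of the strong hybrid tac promoter followed by a lac operator, then the Schistosoma japonicum GST coding sequence, and downstream the Parkin open reading frame. The Parkin insert of roughly 1.4 kb was cloned between SalI and NotI sites, both of which are retained. It has been codon optimized for E. coli, and according to the record a six-alanine linker separates GST from Parkin. That linker is not separately annotated in the feature table, but there is a short gap between the GST and PRKN features where the junction sequences would lie. The plasmid carries its own lacI gene and promoter, so lac repressor keeps the tac promoter off until it is relieved by IPTG, giving inducible expression independent of the host's repressor level.

The GST moiety allows affinity capture of the fusion on glutathione resin. The construct is intended for making recombinant Parkin, an E3 ubiquitin ligase, and the depositor reports the best purification yields in a BL21-type strain.
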