Features (pLannotate 1.2.2; 17 found; start..end, strand, type, name):
    107..695     +  rep_origin     ori: high-copy-number ColE1/pMB1/pBR322/pUC origin of replication
    881..932     -  misc_feature   bom (fragment): basis of mobility region from pBR322
    939..1016    +  promoter       lacI promoter: lacI
   1017..2099    +  CDS            lacI: lac repressor; lacI; The lac repressor binds to the lac operator to inhibit transcription in E. coli. This inhibition can be relieved by adding lactose or isopropyl-β-D-thiogalactopyranoside (IPTG).
   2112..2133    +  protein_bind   CAP binding site: CAP binding activates transcription in the presence of cAMP. E. coli catabolite activator protein
   2148..2178    +  promoter       lac promoter: promoter for the E. coli lac operon
   2186..2202    +  protein_bind   lac operator: The lac repressor binds to the lac operator to inhibit transcription in E. coli. This inhibition can be relieved by adding lactose or isopropyl-β-D-thiogalactopyranoside (IPTG). lac repressor encoded by lacI
   2222..2395    +  CDS            lacZα: LacZα fragment of β-galactosidase; lacZ fragment
   2659..2775    -  CDS            yciV (fragment): RNAAM_ECOLI - Also known as trpH From Escherichia coli (strain K12).
   2851..2879    +  promoter       tac promoter: strong E. coli promoter; hybrid between the trp and lac UV5 promoters
   2887..2903    +  protein_bind   lac operator: The lac repressor binds to the lac operator to inhibit transcription in E. coli. This inhibition can be relieved by adding lactose or isopropyl-β-D-thiogalactopyranoside (IPTG). lac repressor encoded by lacI
   2926..3579    +  CDS            GST26_SCHJA: Experimental evidence at protein level: Swiss-Prot protein existence level 1. GST isoenzymes appear to play a central role in the parasite detoxification system. Other functions are also suspected including a role in increasing the solubility of haematin in the parasite gut. From Schistosoma japonicum (Blood fluke).
   3640..5034    +  CDS            PRKN: PRKN_HUMAN - Also known as PARK2. Experimental evidence at protein level: Swiss-Prot protein existence level 1. Functions within a multiprotein E3 ubiquitin ligase complex, catalyzing the covalent attachment of ubiquitin moieties onto substrate proteins (PubMed:10888878, PubMed:10973942, PubMed:11431533, PubMed:12150907, PubMed:12628165, PubMed:15105460, PubMed:16135753, PubMed:21376232, PubMed:21532592, PubMed:23754282, PubMed:23620051, PubMed:24660806, PubMed:24751536, PubMed:32047033, PubMed:29311685, PubMed:22396657). Substrates include SYT11 and VDAC1 (PubMed:32047033, PubMed:29311685). O
   5065..5104    +  CDS            rop (fragment): Rop protein, which maintains plasmids at low copy number; rop
   5206..5246    +  misc_feature   bom (fragment): basis of mobility region from pBR322
   5351..5455    +  promoter       AmpR promoter: bla
   5456..6316    +  CDS            AmpR: β-lactamase; bla; confers resistance to ampicillin, carbenicillin, and related antibiotics
>Addgene plasmid #165107 | pGEX4T-3-6AOptParkin | addgene full sequence | sequence record 326710 | Addgene NGS Result
GGATCTAGGTGAAGATCCTTTTTGATAATCTCATGACCAAAATCCCTTAACGTGAGTTTTCGTTCCACTG
AGCGTCAGACCCCGTAGAAAAGATCAAAGGATCTTCTTGAGATCCTTTTTTTCTGCGCGTAATCTGCTGC
TTGCAAACAAAAAAACCACCGCTACCAGCGGTGGTTTGTTTGCCGGATCAAGAGCTACCAACTCTTTTTC
CGAAGGTAACTGGCTTCAGCAGAGCGCAGATACCAAATACTGTCCTTCTAGTGTAGCCGTAGTTAGGCCA
CCACTTCAAGAACTCTGTAGCACCGCCTACATACCTCGCTCTGCTAATCCTGTTACCAGTGGCTGCTGCC
AGTGGCGATAAGTCGTGTCTTACCGGGTTGGACTCAAGACGATAGTTACCGGATAAGGCGCAGCGGTCGG
GCTGAACGGGGGGTTCGTGCACACAGCCCAGCTTGGAGCGAACGACCTACACCGAACTGAGATACCTACA
GCGTGAGCTATGAGAAAGCGCCACGCTTCCCGAAGGGAGAAAGGCGGACAGGTATCCGGTAAGCGGCAGG
GTCGGAACAGGAGAGCGCACGAGGGAGCTTCCAGGGGGAAACGCCTGGTATCTTTATAGTCCTGTCGGGT
TTCGCCACCTCTGACTTGAGCGTCGATTTTTGTGATGCTCGTCAGGGGGGCGGAGCCTATGGAAAAACGC
CAGCAACGCGGCCTTTTTACGGTTCCTGGCCTTTTGCTGGCCTTTTGCTCACATGTTCTTTCCTGCGTTA
TCCCCTGATTCTGTGGATAACCGTATTACCGCCTTTGAGTGAGCTGATACCGCTCGCCGCAGCCGAACGA
CCGAGCGCAGCGAGTCAGTGAGCGAGGAAGCGGAAGAGCGCCTGATGCGGTATTTTCTCCTTACGCATCT
GTGCGGTATTTCACACCGCATAAATTCCGACACCATCGAATGGCGCAAAACCTTTCGCGGTATGGCATGA
TAGCGCCCGGAAGAGAGTCAATTCAGGGTGGTGAATGTGAAACCAGTAACGTTATACGATGTCGCAGAGT
ATGCCGGTGTCTCTTATCAGACCGTTTCCCGCGTGGTGAACCAGGCCAGCCACGTTTCTGCGAAAACGCG
GGAAAAAGTGGAAGCGGCGATGGCGGAGCTGAATTACATTCCCAACCGCGTGGCACAACAACTGGCGGGC
AAACAGTCGTTGCTGATTGGCGTTGCCACCTCCAGTCTGGCCCTGCACGCGCCGTCGCAAATTGTCGCGG
CGATTAAATCTCGCGCCGATCAACTGGGTGCCAGCGTGGTGGTGTCGATGGTAGAACGAAGCGGCGTCGA
AGCCTGTAAAGCGGCGGTGCACAATCTTCTCGCGCAACGCGTCAGTGGGCTGATCATTAACTATCCGCTG
GATGACCAGGATGCCATTGCTGTGGAAGCTGCCTGCACTAATGTTCCGGCGTTATTTCTTGATGTCTCTG
ACCAGACACCCATCAACAGTATTATTTTCTCCCATGAAGACGGTACGCGACTGGGCGTGGAGCATCTGGT
CGCATTGGGTCACCAGCAAATCGCGCTGTTAGCGGGCCCATTAAGTTCTGTCTCGGCGCGTCTGCGTCTG
GCTGGCTGGCATAAATATCTCACTCGCAATCAAATTCAGCCGATAGCGGAACGGGAAGGCGACTGGAGTG
CCATGTCCGGTTTTCAACAAACCATGCAAATGCTGAATGAGGGCATCGTTCCCACTGCGATGCTGGTTGC
CAACGATCAGATGGCGCTGGGCGCAATGCGCGCCATTACCGAGTCCGGGCTGCGCGTTGGTGCGGATATC
TCGGTAGTGGGATACGACGATACCGAAGACAGCTCATGTTATATCCCGCCGTTAACCACCATCAAACAGG
ATTTTCGCCTGCTGGGGCAAACCAGCGTGGACCGCTTGCTGCAACTCTCTCAGGGCCAGGCGGTGAAGGG
CAATCAGCTGTTGCCCGTCTCACTGGTGAAAAGAAAAACCACCCTGGCGCCCAATACGCAAACCGCCTCT
CCCCGCGCGTTGGCCGATTCATTAATGCAGCTGGCACGACAGGTTTCCCGACTGGAAAGCGGGCAGTGAG
CGCAACGCAATTAATGTAAGTTAGCTCACTCATTAGGCACCCCAGGCTTTACACTTTATGCTTCCGGCTC
GTATGTTGTGTGGAATTGTGAGCGGATAACAATTTCACACAGGAAACAGCTATGACCATGATTACGGATT
CACTGGCCGTCGTTTTACAACGTCGTGACTGGGAAAACCCTGGCGTTACCCAACTTAATCGCCTTGCAGC
ACATCCCCCTTTCGCCAGCTGGCGTAATAGCGAAGAGGCCCGCACCGATCGCCCTTCCCAACAGTTGCGC
AGCCTGAATGGCGAATGGCGCTTTGCCTGGTTTCCGGCACCAGAAGCGGTGCCGGAAAGCTGGCTGGAGT
GCGATCTTCCTGAGGCCGATACTGTCGTCGTCCCCTCAAACTGGCAGATGCACGGTTACGATGCGCCCAT
CTACACCAACGTGACCTATCCCATTACGGTCAATCCGCCGTTTGTTCCCACGGAGAATCCGACGGGTTGT
TACTCGCTCACATTTAATGTTGATGAAAGCTGGCTACAGGAAGGCCAGACGCGAATTATTTTTGATGGCG
TTGGAATTAGCTTATCGACTGCACGGTGCACCAATGCTTCTGGCGTCAGGCAGCCATCGGAAGCTGTGGT
ATGGCTGTGCAGGTCGTAAATCACTGCATAATTCGTGTCGCTCAAGGCGCACTCCCGTTCTGGATAATGT
TTTTTGCGCCGACATCATAACGGTTCTGGCAAATATTCTGAAATGAGCTGTTGACAATTAATCATCGGCT
CGTATAATGTGTGGAATTGTGAGCGGATAACAATTTCACACAGGAAACAGTATTCATGTCCCCTATACTA
GGTTATTGGAAAATTAAGGGCCTTGTGCAACCCACTCGACTTCTTTTGGAATATCTTGAAGAAAAATATG
AAGAGCATTTGTATGAGCGCGATGAAGGTGATAAATGGCGAAACAAAAAGTTTGAATTGGGTTTGGAGTT
TCCCAATCTTCCTTATTATATTGATGGTGATGTTAAATTAACACAGTCTATGGCCATCATACGTTATATA
GCTGACAAGCACAACATGTTGGGTGGTTGTCCAAAAGAGCGTGCAGAGATTTCAATGCTTGAAGGAGCGG
TTTTGGATATTAGATACGGTGTTTCGAGAATTGCATATAGTAAAGACTTTGAAACTCTCAAAGTTGATTT
TCTTAGCAAGCTACCTGAAATGCTGAAAATGTTCGAAGATCGTTTATGTCATAAAACATATTTAAATGGT
GATCATGTAACCCATCCTGACTTCATGTTGTATGACGCTCTTGATGTTGTTTTATACATGGACCCAATGT
GCCTGGATGCGTTCCCAAAATTAGTTTGTTTTAAAAAACGTATTGAAGCTATCCCACAAATTGATAAGTA
CTTGAAATCCAGCAAGTATATAGCATGGCCTTTGCAGGGCTGGCAAGCCACGTTTGGTGGTGGCGACCAT
CCTCCAAAATCGGATCTGGTTCCGCGTGGATCCCCGAATTCCCGGGTCGACGCTGCAGCTGCAGCAGCTA
TGATCGTGTTTGTTCGTTTCAACAGCAGCCACGGTTTTCCGGTTGAGGTGGACAGCGATACCAGCATTTT
CCAGCTGAAGGAAGTGGTTGCGAAACGTCAGGGTGTGCCGGCGGACCAACTGCGTGTTATCTTCGCGGGC
AAGGAGCTGCGTAACGATTGGACCGTTCAAAACTGCGACCTGGATCAGCAAAGCATCGTGCACATTGTTC
AGCGTCCGTGGCGTAAAGGTCAAGAAATGAACGCGACCGGTGGCGACGATCCGCGTAACGCGGCGGGTGG
CTGCGAGCGTGAACCGCAGAGCCTGACCCGTGTGGACCTGAGCAGCAGCGTTCTGCCGGGTGATAGCGTG
GGCCTGGCGGTTATCCTGCACACCGACAGCCGTAAGGATAGCCCGCCGGCGGGTAGCCCGGCGGGCCGTA
GCATTTATAACAGCTTTTACGTGTATTGCAAGGGTCCGTGCCAGCGTGTGCAACCGGGCAAACTGCGTGT
TCAGTGCAGCACCTGCCGTCAAGCGACCCTGACCCTGACCCAGGGTCCGAGCTGCTGGGACGATGTTCTG
ATTCCGAACCGTATGAGCGGTGAATGCCAAAGCCCGCACTGCCCGGGTACCAGCGCGGAGTTCTTCTTCA
AGTGCGGCGCGCACCCGACCAGCGACAAAGAGACCAGCGTGGCGCTGCACCTGATTGCGACCAACAGCCG
TAACATCACCTGCATTACCTGCACCGATGTGCGTAGCCCGGTGCTGGTTTTTCAGTGCAACAGCCGTCAC
GTTATCTGCCTGGATTGCTTCCACCTGTATTGCGTGACCCGTCTGAACGACCGTCAGTTTGTTCACGATC
CGCAACTGGGTTATAGCCTGCCGTGCGTTGCGGGTTGCCCGAACAGCCTGATCAAAGAACTGCACCACTT
CCGTATTCTGGGCGAGGAACAGTACAACCGTTATCAGCAATACGGCGCGGAGGAATGCGTGCTGCAAATG
GGTGGCGTTCTGTGCCCGCGTCCGGGTTGCGGTGCGGGTCTGCTGCCGGAGCCGGACCAGCGTAAGGTGA
CCTGCGAAGGTGGCAACGGCCTGGGTTGCGGCTTTGCGTTCTGCCGTGAGTGCAAAGAAGCGTATCACGA
GGGTGAATGCAGCGCGGTGTTTGAAGCGAGCGGTACCACCACCCAGGCGTACCGTGTTGATGAGCGTGCG
GCGGAACAAGCGCGTTGGGAGGCGGCGAGCAAGGAAACCATCAAGAAAACCACCAAGCCGTGCCCGCGTT
GCCATGTGCCGGTTGAAAAGAACGGTGGCTGCATGCACATGAAATGCCCGCAGCCGCAATGCCGTCTGGA
GTGGTGCTGGAACTGCGGTTGCGAATGGAACCGTGTGTGCATGGGCGACCACTGGTTCGATGTTTAGGCG
GCCGCATCGTGACTGACTGACGATCTGCCTCGCGCGTTTCGGTGATGACGGTGAAAACCTCTGACACATG
CAGCTCCCGGAGACGGTCACAGCTTGTCTGTAAGCGGATGCCGGGAGCAGACAAGCCCGTCAGGGCGCGT
CAGCGGGTGTTGGCGGGTGTCGGGGCGCAGCCATGACCCAGTCACGTAGCGATAGCGGAGTGTATAATTC
TTGAAGACGAAAGGGCCTCGTGATACGCCTATTTTTATAGGTTAATGTCATGATAATAATGGTTTCTTAG
ACGTCAGGTGGCACTTTTCGGGGAAATGTGCGCGGAACCCCTATTTGTTTATTTTTCTAAATACATTCAA
ATATGTATCCGCTCATGAGACAATAACCCTGATAAATGCTTCAATAATATTGAAAAAGGAAGAGTATGAG
TATTCAACATTTCCGTGTCGCCCTTATTCCCTTTTTTGCGGCATTTTGCCTTCCTGTTTTTGCTCACCCA
GAAACGCTGGTGAAAGTAAAAGATGCTGAAGATCAGTTGGGTGCACGAGTGGGTTACATCGAACTGGATC
TCAACAGCGGTAAGATCCTTGAGAGTTTTCGCCCCGAAGAACGTTTTCCAATGATGAGCACTTTTAAAGT
TCTGCTATGTGGCGCGGTATTATCCCGTGTTGACGCCGGGCAAGAGCAACTCGGTCGCCGCATACACTAT
TCTCAGAATGACTTGGTTGAGTACTCACCAGTCACAGAAAAGCATCTTACGGATGGCATGACAGTAAGAG
AATTATGCAGTGCTGCCATAACCATGAGTGATAACACTGCGGCCAACTTACTTCTGACAACGATCGGAGG
ACCGAAGGAGCTAACCGCTTTTTTGCACAACATGGGGGATCATGTAACTCGCCTTGATCGTTGGGAACCG
GAGCTGAATGAAGCCATACCAAACGACGAGCGTGACACCACGATGCCTGCAGCAATGGCAACAACGTTGC
GCAAACTATTAACTGGCGAACTACTTACTCTAGCTTCCCGGCAACAATTAATAGACTGGATGGAGGCGGA
TAAAGTTGCAGGACCACTTCTGCGCTCGGCCCTTCCGGCTGGCTGGTTTATTGCTGATAAATCTGGAGCC
GGTGAGCGTGGGTCTCGCGGTATCATTGCAGCACTGGGGCCAGATGGTAAGCCCTCCCGTATCGTAGTTA
TCTACACGACGGGGAGTCAGGCAACTATGGATGAACGAAATAGACAGATCGCTGAGATAGGTGCCTCACT
GATTAAGCATTGGTAACTGTCAGACCAAGTTTACTCATATATACTTTAGATTGATTTAAAACTTCATTTT
TAATTTAAAA
