>Addgene plasmid #165107 | pGEX4T-3-6AOptParkin | depositor partial sequence | sequence record 320762 | 6 alanine codon optimized Parkin
GCTGCAGCTGCAGCAGCTATGATCGTGTTTGTTCGTTTCAACAGCAGCCACGGTTTTCCGGTTGAGGTGG
ACAGCGATACCAGCATTTTCCAGCTGAAGGAAGTGGTTGCGAAACGTCAGGGTGTGCCGGCGGACCAACT
GCGTGTTATCTTCGCGGGCAAGGAGCTGCGTAACGATTGGACCGTTCAAAACTGCGACCTGGATCAGCAA
AGCATCGTGCACATTGTTCAGCGTCCGTGGCGTAAAGGTCAAGAAATGAACGCGACCGGTGGCGACGATC
CGCGTAACGCGGCGGGTGGCTGCGAGCGTGAACCGCAGAGCCTGACCCGTGTGGACCTGAGCAGCAGCGT
TCTGCCGGGTGATAGCGTGGGCCTGGCGGTTATCCTGCACACCGACAGCCGTAAGGATAGCCCGCCGGCG
GGTAGCCCGGCGGGCCGTAGCATTTATAACAGCTTTTACGTGTATTGCAAGGGTCCGTGCCAGCGTGTGC
AACCGGGCAAACTGCGTGTTCAGTGCAGCACCTGCCGTCAAGCGACCCTGACCCTGACCCAGGGTCCGAG
CTGCTGGGACGATGTTCTGATTCCGAACCGTATGAGCGGTGAATGCCAAAGCCCGCACTGCCCGGGTACC
AGCGCGGAGTTCTTCTTCAAGTGCGGCGCGCACCCGACCAGCGACAAAGAGACCAGCGTGGCGCTGCACC
TGATTGCGACCAACAGCCGTAACATCACCTGCATTACCTGCACCGATGTGCGTAGCCCGGTGCTGGTTTT
TCAGTGCAACAGCCGTCACGTTATCTGCCTGGATTGCTTCCACCTGTATTGCGTGACCCGTCTGAACGAC
CGTCAGTTTGTTCACGATCCGCAACTGGGTTATAGCCTGCCGTGCGTTGCGGGTTGCCCGAACAGCCTGA
TCAAAGAACTGCACCACTTCCGTATTCTGGGCGAGGAACAGTACAACCGTTATCAGCAATACGGCGCGGA
GGAATGCGTGCTGCAAATGGGTGGCGTTCTGTGCCCGCGTCCGGGTTGCGGTGCGGGTCTGCTGCCGGAG
CCGGACCAGCGTAAGGTGACCTGCGAAGGTGGCAACGGCCTGGGTTGCGGCTTTGCGTTCTGCCGTGAGT
GCAAAGAAGCGTATCACGAGGGTGAATGCAGCGCGGTGTTTGAAGCGAGCGGTACCACCACCCAGGCGTA
CCGTGTTGATGAGCGTGCGGCGGAACAAGCGCGTTGGGAGGCGGCGAGCAAGGAAACCATCAAGAAAACC
ACCAAGCCGTGCCCGCGTTGCCATGTGCCGGTTGAAAAGAACGGTGGCTGCATGCACATGAAATGCCCGC
AGCCGCAATGCCGTCTGGAGTGGTGCTGGAACTGCGGTTGCGAATGGAACCGTGTGTGCATGGGCGACCA
CTGGTTCGATGTT
